Addgene plasmid #69464: pJBL-anti-control
Purpose: (Empty Backbone) Antisense control vector for functional testing (ColE1 ori, AmpR, strong promoter/terminator)
Depositing lab: Julius Lucks. Depositing organization: Cornell University. Publication: Simultaneous characterization of cellular RNA structure and function with in-cell SHAPE-Seq. Watters KE, Abbott TR, Lucks JB. Nucleic Acids Res. 2015 Sep 8. pii: gkv879. 10.1093/nar/gkv879 PubMed 26350218.
Backbone
  Vector backbone: custom
  Backbone manufacturer: N/A
  Backbone size (bp): 2100
  Vector type: Bacterial Expression, Synthetic Biology
  Promoter: J23119 (sigma 70)
Growth in bacteria
  Bacterial resistance: Ampicillin, 100 μg/mL
  Growth temperature: 37°C
  Growth strain: DH5alpha
  Copy number: High Copy
Gene/Insert
  Cloning method: Unknown
Terms and licenses: Academic/Nonprofit Terms; Industry Terms: Not Available to Industry
How to cite: pJBL-anti-control was a gift from Julius Lucks (Addgene plasmid # 69464 ; http://n2t.net/addgene:69464 ; RRID:Addgene_69464)
