[The description below was written by a language model from this plasmid's Addgene catalogue record and pLannotate feature annotations shown in this document.]
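Description:
pJBL-anti-control is a small, custom-built bacterial expression plasmid of about 2.2 kb, catalogued as an empty backbone for synthetic biology work in E. coli. It replicates from a high-copy ColE1/pMB1-type origin and is selected with ampicillin through a β-lactamase (AmpR) gene driven by its native bla promoter. Both of these elements lie on the strand opposite the expression promoter.

The only expression element is J23119, a strong constitutive sigma 70 promoter from the Registry of Standard Biological Parts, present here in a variant modified to end in an SpeI site. No insert is recorded, and the feature table annotates nothing functional between the promoter and the origin, so the construct appears to be a promoter and terminator arrangement without an antisense RNA payload. The catalogue entry describes a strong terminator as part of the design. The annotation identifies only one putative bacterial terminator, on the reverse strand near the end of the sequence, just upstream of the promoter on the circular map. The terminator paired with J23119 is therefore not explicitly annotated. The cloning method is also not stated.

As its name and stated purpose indicate, the plasmid serves as the antisense control in functional testing. It supplies the same origin, resistance marker and promoter context as antisense RNA-expressing plasmids while producing no regulatory antisense RNA, which gives a baseline for target expression. It was deposited in connection with work that characterised cellular RNA structure and function together using in-cell SHAPE-Seq.
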