Features (pLannotate 1.2.2; 5 found; start..end, strand, type, name):
     16..50      +  promoter       J23119(SpeI) promoter: bacterial promoter (Registry of Standard Biological Parts BBa J23119) modified to end with an SpeI site
    326..914     -  rep_origin     ori: high-copy-number ColE1/pMB1/pBR322/pUC origin of replication
   1085..1945    -  CDS            AmpR: β-lactamase; bla; confers resistance to ampicillin, carbenicillin, and related antibiotics
   1946..2050    -  promoter       AmpR promoter: bla
   2140..2183    -  terminator     bacterial terminator: putative bacterial transcription terminator
>Addgene plasmid #69464 | pJBL-anti-control | depositor full sequence | sequence record 122574 | pJBL-anti-control sequence 2185 bps
GAATTCTAAAGATCTTTGACAGCTAGCTCAGTCCTAGGTATAATACTAGTGCCTCTACCTGCTTCGGCCG
ATAAAGCCGACGATAATACTCCCAAAGCCCGCCGAAAGGCGGGCTTTTTTTTGGATCCTTACTCGAGTCT
AGACTGCAGGCTTCCTCGCTCACTGACTCGCTGCGCTCGGTCGTTCGGCTGCGGCGAGCGGTATCAGCTC
ACTCAAAGGCGGTAATACGGTTATCCACAGAATCAGGGGATAACGCAGGAAAGAACATGTGAGCAAAAGG
CCAGCAAAAGGCCAGGAACCGTAAAAAGGCCGCGTTGCTGGCGTTTTTCCACAGGCTCCGCCCCCCTGAC
GAGCATCACAAAAATCGACGCTCAAGTCAGAGGTGGCGAAACCCGACAGGACTATAAAGATACCAGGCGT
TTCCCCCTGGAAGCTCCCTCGTGCGCTCTCCTGTTCCGACCCTGCCGCTTACCGGATACCTGTCCGCCTT
TCTCCCTTCGGGAAGCGTGGCGCTTTCTCATAGCTCACGCTGTAGGTATCTCAGTTCGGTGTAGGTCGTT
CGCTCCAAGCTGGGCTGTGTGCACGAACCCCCCGTTCAGCCCGACCGCTGCGCCTTATCCGGTAACTATC
GTCTTGAGTCCAACCCGGTAAGACACGACTTATCGCCACTGGCAGCAGCCACTGGTAACAGGATTAGCAG
AGCGAGGTATGTAGGCGGTGCTACAGAGTTCTTGAAGTGGTGGCCTAACTACGGCTACACTAGAAGAACA
GTATTTGGTATCTGCGCTCTGCTGAAGCCAGTTACCTTCGGAAAAAGAGTTGGTAGCTCTTGATCCGGCA
AACAAACCACCGCTGGTAGCGGTGGTTTTTTTGTTTGCAAGCAGCAGATTACGCGCAGAAAAAAAGGATC
TCAAGAAGATCCTTTGATCTTTTCTACGGGGTCTGACGCTCAGTGGAACGAAAACTCACGTTAAGGGATT
TTGGTCATGAGATTATCAAAAAGGATCTTCACCTAGATCCTTTTAAATTAAAAATGAAGTTTTAAATCAA
TCTAAAGTATATATGAGTAAACTTGGTCTGACAGTTACCAATGCTTAATCAGTGAGGCACCTATCTCAGC
GATCTGTCTATTTCGTTCATCCATAGTTGCCTGACTCCCCGTCGTGTAGATAACTACGATACGGGAGGGC
TTACCATCTGGCCCCAGTGCTGCAATGATACCGCGAGACCCACGCTCACCGGCTCCAGATTTATCAGCAA
TAAACCAGCCAGCCGGAAGGGCCGAGCGCAGAAGTGGTCCTGCAACTTTATCCGCCTCCATCCAGTCTAT
TAATTGTTGCCGGGAAGCTAGAGTAAGTAGTTCGCCAGTTAATAGTTTGCGCAACGTTGTTGCCATTGCT
ACAGGCATCGTGGTGTCACGCTCGTCGTTTGGTATGGCTTCATTCAGCTCCGGTTCCCAACGATCAAGGC
GAGTTACATGATCCCCCATGTTGTGCAAAAAAGCGGTTAGCTCCTTCGGTCCTCCGATCGTTGTCAGAAG
TAAGTTGGCCGCAGTGTTATCACTCATGGTTATGGCAGCACTGCATAATTCTCTTACTGTCATGCCATCC
GTAAGATGCTTTTCTGTGACTGGTGAGTACTCAACCAAGTCATTCTGAGAATAGTGTATGCGGCGACCGA
GTTGCTCTTGCCCGGCGTCAATACGGGATAATACCGCGCCACATAGCAGAACTTTAAAAGTGCTCATCAT
TGGAAAACGTTCTTCGGGGCGAAAACTCTCAAGGATCTTACCGCTGTTGAGATCCAGTTCGATGTAACCC
ACTCGTGCACCCAACTGATCTTCAGCATCTTTTACTTTCACCAGCGTTTCTGGGTGAGCAAAAACAGGAA
GGCAAAATGCCGCAAAAAAGGGAATAAGGGCGACACGGAAATGTTGAATACTCATACTCTTCCTTTTTCA
ATATTATTGAAGCATTTATCAGGGTTATTGTCTCATGAGCGGATACATATTTGAATGTATTTAGAAAAAT
AAACAAATAGGGGTTCCGCGCACATTTCCCCGAAAAGTGCCACCTGACGTCTAAGAAACCATTATTATCA
TGACATTAACCTATAAAAATAGGCGTATCACGAGGCAGAATTTCAGATAAAAAAAATCCTTAGCTTTCGC
TAAGGATGATTTCTG
