>Addgene plasmid #69464 | pJBL-anti-control | addgene partial sequence | sequence record 133733 | Amp-F 5'-AAGCCCTCCCGTATCGTAGT-3'
GGAGTCAGGCAACTATGGATGAACGAAATAGACAGATCGCTGAGATAGGTGCCTCACTGATTAAGCATTG
GTAACTGTCAGACCAAGTTTACTCATATATACTTTAGATTGATTTAAAACTTCATTTTTAATTTAAAAGG
ATCTAGGTGAAGATCCTTTTTGATAATCTCATGACCAAAATCCCTTAACGTGAGTTTTCGTTCCACTGAG
CGTCAGACCCCGTAGAAAAGATCAAAGGATCTTCTTGAGATCCTTTTTTTCTGCGCGTAATCTGCTGCTT
GCAAACAAAAAAACCACCGCTACCAGCGGTGGTTTGTTTGCCGGATCAAGAGCTACCAACTCTTTTTCCG
AAGGTAACTGGCTTCAGCAGAGCGCAGATACCAAATACTGTTCTTCTAGTGTAGCCGTAGTTAGGCCACC
ACTTCAAGAACTCTGTAGCACCGCCTACATACCTCGCTCTGCTAATCCTGTTACCAGTGGCTGCTGCCAG
TGGCGATAAGTCGTGTCTTACCGGGTTGGACTCAAGACGATAGTTACCGGATAAGGCGCAGCGGTCGGGC
TGAACGGGGGGTTCGTGCACACAGCCCAGCTTGGAGCGAACGACCTACACCGAACTGAGATACCTACAGC
GTGAGCTATGAGAAAGCGCCACGCTTCCCGAAGGGAGAAAGGCGGACAGGTATCCGGTAAGCGGCAGGGT
CGGAACAGGAGAGCGCACGAGGGAGCTTCCAGGGGGAAACGCCTGGTATCTTTATAGTCCTGTCGGGTTT
CGCCACCTCTGACTTGAGCGTCGATTTTTGTGATGCTCGTCAGGGGGGCGGAGCCTGTGGAAAAACGCCA
GCAACGCGGCCTTTTTACGGTTCCTGGCCTTTTGCTGGCCTTTTGCTCACATGTTCTTTCCTGCGTTATC
CCCTGATTCTGTGGATAACCGTATTACCGCCTTTGAGTGAGCTGATACCGCTCGCCGCAGCCGAACGACC
GAGCGCAGCGAGTCAGTGAGCGAGGAAGCCTGCAGTCTAGACTCGAGTAAGGATCCAAAAAA
