>Addgene plasmid #69464 | pJBL-anti-control | addgene partial sequence | sequence record 133735 | Amp-R 5'-ATAATACCGCGCCACATAGC-3'
TGCTCATCATTGGAAAACGTTCTTCGGGGCGAAAACTCTCAAGGATCTTACCGCTGTTGAGATCCAGTTC
GATGTAACCCACTCGTGCACCCAACTGATCTTCAGCATCTTTTACTTTCACCAGCGTTTCTGGGTGAGCA
AAAACAGGAAGGCAAAATGCCGCAAAAAAGGGAATAAGGGCGACACGGAAATGTTGAATACTCATACTCT
TCCTTTTTCAATATTATTGAAGCATTTATCAGGGTTATTGTCTCATGAGCGGATACATATTTGAATGTAT
TTAGAAAAATAAACAAATAGGGGTTCCGCGCACATTTCCCCGAAAAGTGCCACCTGACGTCTAAGAAACC
ATTATTATCATGACATTAACCTATAAAAATAGGCGTATCACGAGGCAGAATTTCAGATAAAAAAAATCCT
TAGCTTTCGCTAAGGATGATTTCTGGAATTCTAAAGATCTTTGACAGCTAGCTCAGTCCTAGGTATAATA
CTAGTGCCTCTACCTGCTTCGGCCGATAAAGCCGACGATAATACTCCCAAAGCCCGCCGAAAGGCGGGCT
TTTTTTTGGATCCTTACTCGAGTCTAGACTGCAGGCTTCCTCGCTCACTGACTCGCTGCGCTCGGTCGTT
CGGCTGCGGCGAGCGGTATCAGCTCACTCAAAGGCGGTAATACGGTTATCCACAGAATCAGGGGATAACG
CAGGAAAGAACATGTGAGCAAAAGGCCAGCAAAAGGCCAGGAACCGTAAAAAGGCCGCGTTGCTGGCGTT
TTTCCACAGGCTCCGCCCCCCTGACGAGCATCACAAAAATCGACGCTCAAGTCAGAGGTGGCGAAACCCG
ACAGGACTATAAAGATACCAGGCGTTTCCCCCTGGAAGCTCCCTCGTGCGCTCTCCTGTTCCGACCCTGC
CGCTTACCGGATACCTGTCCGCCTTTCTCCCTTCGGGAAGCGTGGCGCTTTCTCATAGCTCACGCTGTAG
GTATCTCAGTTCGGTGTAGGTCGTTCGCTCCAAGCTGGGCTGTGTGCACGAACCCCC
